>Addgene plasmid #154843 | pASPIre2 | addgene full sequence | sequence record 307634 | Addgene NGS Result
ACTAGTAAGCTTAATTAATCTTTCTGCGAATTGAGATGACGCCACTGGCTGGGCATCATCCCGGTTTCCC
GGGTAAACACCACCGAAAAATAGTTACTATCTTCAAAGCCACATTCGGTCGAAATATCACTGATTAACAG
GCGGCTATGCTGGAGAAGATATTGCGCATGACACACTCTGACCTGTCGCAGATATTGATTGATGGTCATT
CCAGTCTGCTGGCGAAATTGCTGACGCAAAACGCGCTCACTGCACGATGCCTCATCACAAAATTTATCCA
GCGCAAAGGGACTTTTCAGGCTAGCCGCCAGCCGGGTAATCAGCTTATCCAGCAACGTTTCGCTGGATGT
TGGCGGCAACGAATCACTGGTGTAACGATGGCGATTCAGCAACATCACCAACTGCCCGAACAGCAACTCA
GCCATTTCGTTAGCAAACGGCACATGCTGACTACTTTCATGCTCAAGCTGACCGATAACCTGCCGCGCCT
GCGCCATCCCCATGCTACCTAAGCGCCAGTGTGGTTGCCCTGCGCTGGCGTTAAATCCCGGAATCGCCCC
CTGCCAGTCAAGATTCAGCTTCAGACGCTCCGGGCAATAAATAATATTCTGCAAAACCAGATCGTTAACG
GAAGCGTAGGAGTGTTTATCGTCAGCATGAATGTAAAAGAGATCGCCACGGGTAATGCGATAAGGGCGAT
CGTTGAGTACATGCAGGCCATTACCGCGCCAGACAATCACCAGCTCACAAAAATCATGTGTATGTTCAGC
AAAGACATCTTGCGGATAACGGTCAGCCACAGCGACTGCCTGCTGGTCGCTGGCAAAAAAATCATCTTTG
AGAAGTTTTAACTGATGCGCCACCGTGGCTACCTCGGCCAGAGAACGAAGTTGATTATTCGCAATATGGC
GTACAAATACGTTGAGAAGATTCGCGTTATTGCAGAAAGCCATCCCGTCCCTGGCGAATATCACGCGGTG
ACCAGTTAAACTCTCGGCGAAAAAGCGTCGAAAAGTGGTTACTGTCGCTGAATCCACAGCGATAGGCGAT
GTCAGTAACGCTGGCCTCGCTGTGGCGTAGCAGATGTCGGGCTTTCATCAGTCGCAGGCGGTTCAGGTAT
CGCTGAGGCGTCAGTCCCGTTTGCTGCTTAAGCTGCCGATGTAGCGTACGCAGTGAAAGAGAAAATTGAT
CCGCCACGGCATCCCAATTCACCTCATCGGCAAAATGGTCCTCCAGCCAGGCCAGAAGCAAGTTGAGACG
TGATGCGCTGTTTTCCAGGTTCTCCTGCAAACTGCTTTTACGCAGCAAGAGCAGTAATTGCATAAACAAG
ATCTCGCGACTGGCGGTCGAGGGTAAATCATTTTCCCCTTCCTGCTGTTCCATCTGTGCAACCAGCTGTC
GCACCTGCTGCAATACGCTGTGGTTAACGCGCCAGTGAGACGGATACTGCCCATCCAGCTCTTGTGGCAG
CAACTGATTCAGCCCGGCGAGAAACTGAAATCGATCCGGCGAGCGATACAGCACATTGGTCAGACACAGA
TTATCGGTATGTTCATACAGATGCCGATCATGATCGCGTACGAAACAGACCGTGCCACCGGTGATGGTAT
AGGGCTGCCCATTAAACACATGAATACCCGTGCCATGTTCGACAATCACAATTTCATGAAAATCATGATG
ATGTTCAGGAAAATCCGCCTGCGGGAGCCGGGGTTCTATCGCCACGGACGCGTTACCAGACGGAAAAAAA
TCCACACTATGTAATACGGTCATACTGGCCTCCTGATGTCGTCAACACGGCGAAATAGTAATCACGAGGT
CAGGTTCTTACCTTAAATTTTCGACGGAAAACCACGTAAAAAACGTCGATTTTTCAAGATACAGCGTGAA
TTTTCAGGAAATGCGGTGAGCATCACATCTGCAGTAATCGGCCGGCTTGTCGACGACGGCGGTCTCCGTC
GTCAGGATCATCCGGGCCCATGGGATATCTATAATTTTGTTTAACTTTAAGAAGGAGATATGCACATGCA
TAGCAAGGGCGAAGAAGATAACATGGCCATCATCAAGGAGTTCATGCGCTTCAAGGTGCACATGGAGGGC
TCCGTGAACGGCCACGAGTTCGAGATCGAGGGCGAGGGCGAGGGCCGCCCCTACGAGGGCACCCAGACCG
CCAAGCTGAAGGTGACCAAGGGTGGCCCCCTGCCCTTCGCCTGGGACATCCTGTCCCCTCAGTTCATGTA
CGGCTCCAAGGCCTACGTGAAGCACCCCGCCGACATCCCCGACTACTTGAAGCTGTCCTTCCCCGAGGGC
TTCAAGTGGGAGCGCGTGATGAACTTCGAGGACGGCGGCGTGGTGACCGTGACCCAGGACTCCTCCTTGC
AGGACGGCGAGTTCATCTACAAGGTGAAGCTGCGCGGCACCAACTTCCCCTCCGACGGCCCCGTAATGCA
GAAGAAGACAATGGGCTGGGAGGCCTCCTCCGAGCGGATGTACCCCGAGGACGGCGCCCTGAAGGGCGAG
ATCAAGCAGAGGCTGAAGCTGAAGGACGGCGGCCACTACGACGCTGAGGTCAAGACCACCTACAAGGCCA
AGAAGCCCGTGCAGCTGCCCGGCGCCTACAACGTCAACATCAAGTTGGACATCACCTCCCACAACGAGGA
CTACACCATCGTGGAACAGTACGAACGCGCCGAGGGCCGCCACTCCACCGGCGGCATGGACGAGCTGTAC
AAGAGGCCTTAAGCAAAAAACCCCGCTTCGGCGGGGTTTTTTCGCTGCGATATCTAATAAGGGTTTGTAC
CGTACACCACTGAGACCGCGGTGGTTGACCAGACAAACCACGAAGGTTCTGTTAAGTAACTGAACCCAAT
GTCGTTAGGCTAGCACAATACCTAGGACTGAGCTAGCCGTCAATGACGCTTACCTCTTAAGAGGTCACTG
ACCTAACAGGATCCCACCACAATTCAGCAAATTGTGAACATCATCACGTTCATCTTTCCCTGGTTGCCAA
TGGCCCATTTTCCTGTCAGTAACGAGAAGGTCGCGAATTCAGGCGCTTTTTAGACTGGTCGTAATGAAGG
GTACCATAAATGCTTCAATAATATTGAAAAGGATTCTAGATGCGAGCTCTGGTTGTTATTCGTCTGAGCC
GTGTTACCGATGCAACCACCAGTCCGGAACGTCAGCTGGAAAGCTGTCAGCAGCTGTGTGCACAGCGTGG
TTGGGATGTTGTTGGTGTTGCAGAGGATCTGGATGTTAGCGGTGCAGTTGATCCGTTTGATCGTAAACGT
CGTCCGAATCTGGCACGTTGGCTGGCATTTGAAGAACAGCCGTTTGATGTTATTGTTGCCTATCGTGTTG
ATCGTCTGACCCGTAGCATTCGTCATCTGCAACAGCTGGTTCATTGGGCAGAAGATCATAAAAAACTGGT
TGTGAGCGCAACCGAAGCACATTTTGATACCACCACCCCGTTTGCAGCAGTTGTTATTGCACTGATGGGC
ACCGTTGCACAGATGGAACTGGAAGCAATTAAAGAACGTAATCGTAGCGCAGCCCATTTTAACATTCGTG
CAGGTAAATATCGTGGTAGCCTGCCTCCGTGGGGTTATCTGCCGACGCGTGTAGATGGTGAATGGCGTCT
GGTTCCTGACCCGGTTCAGCGTGAACGTATTCTGGAAGTATATCATCGTGTGGTGGATAATCATGAACCG
CTGCATCTGGTTGCACATGATCTGAATCGTCGTGGTGTTCTGAGTCCCAAAGATTATTTTGCTCAGCTGC
AAGGTCGTGAACCGCAGGGTCGTGAATGGTCTGCAACCGCACTGAAACGTAGCATGATTAGCGAAGCAAT
GCTGGGTTATGCAACCCTGAATGGTAAAACCGTTCGTGATGATGATGGTGCACCGCTGGTTCGTGCAGAA
CCGATTCTGACACGTGAACAGCTGGAAGCACTGCGTGCCGAACTGGTTAAAACCAGCCGTGCAAAACCGG
CAGTTAGCACCCCGAGCCTGCTGCTGCGTGTTCTGTTTTGTGCAGTTTGTGGTGAACCGGCATACAAATT
TGCCGGTGGTGGTCGTAAACATCCGCGTTATCGTTGTCGTAGCATGGGTTTTCCGAAACATTGTGGTAAT
GGTACAGTTGCAATGGCAGAATGGGATGCATTTTGCGAAGAACAGGTTCTGGATCTGCTGGGTGATGCCG
AACGTCTGGAAAAAGTTTGGGTTGCAGGTAGCGATAGCGCAGTTGAACTGGCCGAAGTTAATGCGGAACT
GGTCGATCTCACCAGTCTGATTGGAAGTCCCGCATATCGTGCGGGTAGTCCTCAGCGTGAAGCACTGGAT
GCACGTATTGCAGCACTGGCAGCACGTCAAGAAGAACTGGAAGGTCTGGAAGCACGTCCGAGCGGTTGGG
AATGGCGTGAAACAGGTCAGCGTTTTGGTGATTGGTGGCGTGAGCAGGATACCGCAGCAAAAAATACCTG
GCTGCGTAGTATGAATGTTCGCCTGACCTTTGATGTTCGCGGTGGCCTGACCCGCACCATTGATTTTGGC
GATCTGCAAGAATATGAACAGCATCTGCGTCTGGGTAGCGTTGTTGAACGTCTGCATACCGGCATGAGCA
CCGGCGGTGGCAGCGGCGGTTCTGGTGGCTCTAGCAAAGGAGAAGAACTTTTCACTGGAGTTGTCCCAAT
TCTTGTTGAATTAGATGGTGATGTTAATGGGCACAAATTTTCTGTCCGTGGAGAGGGTGAAGGTGATGCT
ACAAACGGAAAACTCACCCTTAAATTTATTTGCACTACTGGAAAACTACCTGTTCCGTGGCCAACACTTG
TCACTACTCTGACCTATGGTGTTCAATGCTTTTCCCGTTATCCGGATCACATGAAACGGCATGACTTTTT
CAAGAGTGCCATGCCCGAAGGTTATGTACAGGAACGCACTATATCTTTCAAAGATGACGGGACCTACAAG
ACGCGTGCTGAAGTCAAGTTTGAAGGTGATACCCTTGTTAATCGTATCGAGTTAAAGGGTATTGATTTTA
AAGAAGATGGAAACATTCTTGGACACAAACTCGAGTACAACTTTAACTCACACAATGTATACATCACGGC
AGACAAACAAAAGAATGGAATCAAAGCTAACTTCAAAATTCGCCACAACGTTGAAGATGGTTCCGTTCAA
CTAGCAGACCATTATCAACAAAATACTCCAATTGGCGATGGCCCTGTCCTTTTACCAGACAACCATTACC
TGTCGACACAATCTGTCCTTTCGAAAGATCCCAACGAAAAGCGTGACCACATGGTCCTTCTTGAGTTTGT
AACTGCTGCTGGGATTACACATGGCATGGATGAGCTCTACAAAAGGCCTGCTGCTAACGACGAAAACTAC
GCTCTGGCTGCTTAATGAGCGGCCGCGGCCTAGGCGGCCTCCTGTGTGAAATTGTTATCCGCTTTAATTA
AAGGCATCAAATAAAACGAAAGGCTCAGTCGAAAGACTGGGCCTTTCGTTTTATCTGTTGTTTGTCGGTG
AACGCTCTCCTGAGTAGGACAAATCCGCCGCCCTAGACAGCTGGGCGCGCCCCCGCCGCATCCATACCGC
CAGTTGTTTACCCTCACAACGTTCCAGTAACCGGGCATGTTCATCATCAGTAACCCGTATCGTGAGCATC
CTCTCTCGTTTCATCGGTATCATTACCCCCATGAACAGAAATCCCCCTTACACGGAGGCATCAGTGACCA
AACAGGAAAAAACCGCCCTTAACATGGCCCGCTTTATCAGAAGCCAGACATTAACGCTTCTGGAGAAACT
CAACGAGCTGGACGCGGATGAACAGGCAGACATCTGTGAATCGCTGCACGACCACGCTGATGAGCTTTAC
CGCAGCTGCCTCGCGCGTTTCGGTGATGACGGTGAAAACCTCTGACACATGCAGCTCCCGGAGACGGTCA
CAGCTTGTCTGTAAGCGGATGCCGGGAGCAGACAAGCCCGTCAGGGCGCGTCAGCGGGTGTTGGCGGGTG
TCGGGGCGCAGCCATGACCCAGTCACGTAGCGATAGCGGAGTGTATACTGGCTTAACTATGCGGCATCAG
AGCAGATTGTACTGAGAGTGCACCATATGCGGTGTGAAATACCGCACAGATGCGTAAGGAGAAAATACCG
CATCAGGCGCTCTTCCGCTTCCTCGCTCACTGACTCGCTGCGCTCGGTCGTTCGGCTGCGGCGAGCGGTA
TCAGCTCACTCAAAGGCGGTAATACGGTTATCCACAGAATCAGGGGATAACGCAGGAAAGAACATGTGAG
CAAAAGGCCAGCAAAAGGCCAGGAACCGTAAAAAGGCCGCGTTGCTGGCGTTTTTCCATAGGCTCCGCCC
CCCTGACGAGCATCACAAAAATCGACGCTCAAGTCAGAGGTGGCGAAACCCGACAGGACTATAAAGATAC
CAGGCGTTTCCCCCTGGAAGCTCCCTCGTGCGCTCTCCTGTTCCGACCCTGCCGCTTACCGGATACCTGT
CCGCCTTTCTCCCTTCGGGAAGCGTGGCGCTTTCTCATAGCTCACGCTGTAGGTATCTCAGTTCGGTGTA
GGTCGTTCGCTCCAAGCTGGGCTGTGTGCACGAACCCCCCGTTCAGCCCGACCGCTGCGCCTTATCCGGT
AACTATCGTCTTGAGTCCAACCCGGTAAGACACGACTTATCGCCACTGGCAGCAGCCACTGGTAACAGGA
TTAGCAGAGCGAGGTATGTAGGCGGTGCTACAGAGTTCTTGAAGTGGTGGCCTAACTACGGCTACACTAG
AAGGACAGTATTTGGTATCTGCGCTCTGCTGAAGCCAGTTACCTTCGGAAAAAGAGTTGGTAGCTCTTGA
TCCGGCAAACAAACCACCGCTGGTAGCGGTGGTTTTTTTGTTTGCAAGCAGCAGATTACGCGCAGAAAAA
AAGGATCTCAAGAAGATCCTTTGATCTTTTCTACGGGGCCGGCCTACGGCCAGCCTCGCAGAGCAGGATT
CCCGTTGAGCACCGCCAGGTGCGAATAAGGGACAGTGAAGAAGGAACACCCGCTCGCGGGTGGGCCTACT
TCACCTATCCTGCCCGGCTGACGCCGTTGGATACACCAAGGAAAGTCTACACGAACCCTTTGGCAAAATC
CTGTATATCGTGCGAAAAAGGATGGATATACCGAAAAAATCGCTATAATGACCCCGAAGCAGGGTTATGC
AGCGGAAAAGGACAACGCGCGGACCGCGGTCCAATTAATTATTAGAAAAATTCATCCAGCATCAGATGAA
ATTGCAGTTTGTTCATATCCGGATTATCAATGCCATATTTCTGAAACAGACGTTTTTGCAGGCTCGGGCT
AAATTCGCCCAGGCAGTTCCACAGAATGGCCAGATCCTGATAACGATCCGCAATGCCCACACGGCCCACA
TCAATGCAGCCAATCAGTTTGCCTTCATCGAAAATCAGGTTATCCAGGCTAAAATCGCCGTGGGTCACCA
CGCTATCCGGGCTAAACGGCAGCAGTTTATGCATTTCTTTCCACACCTGTTCCACCGGCCAGCCGTTACG
TTCATCATCAAAATCGCTCGCATCCACCAGGCCGTTGTTCATACGGCTCTGCGCCTGGGCCAGACGAAAC
ACACGATCGCTGTTAAACGGGCAGTTGCACACCGGAATGCTATGCAGACGACGCAGAAACACGGCCAGCG
CATCCACAATGTTTTCGCCGCTATCCGGATATTCTTCCAGCACCTGAAACGCGGTTTTGCCCGGAATCGC
GGTGGTCAGCAGCCACGCATCATCCGGGGTGCGAATAAAATGTTTAATGGTCGGCAGCGGCATAAATTCG
GTCAGCCAGTTCAGACGCACCATTTCATCGGTCACATCGTTCGCCACGCTGCCTTTGCCATGTTTCAGAA
ACAGTTCCGGCGCATCCGGTTTGCCATACAGACGATAAATGGTCGCGCCGCTCTGACCCACGTTATCACG
CGCCCATTTATAGCCATACAGATCCGCATCCATGTTGCTGTTCAGACGCGGACGGCTACAGCTCGTTTCA
CGCTGAATATGGCTCATAACACCCCTTGTATTACTGTTTATGTAAGCAGACAGTTTTATTGTTCATGATG
ATATATTTTTATCTTGTGCAATGTAACATCAGAGATTTTGAGACACAAATTTAAATCGTAATTATTGGGG
ACCCCTGGATTCTCACCAATAAAAAACGCCCGGCGGCAACCGAGCGTTCTGAACAAATCCAGATGGAGTT
CTGAGGTCATTACTGGATCTATCAACAGGAGTCCAAG
Features (pLannotate 1.2.2; 17 found; start..end, strand, type, name):
     15..863     -  CDS            rhaR: transcriptional activator of rhaR and rhaS; E. coli rhaR; needed for rhamnose-dependent activation of the rhaB promoter
    937..1773    -  CDS            rhaS: positive regulator of the rhaB promoter; E. coli rhaS; activated by L-rhamnose
   1996..2018    +  RBS            RBS: efficient ribosome binding site from bacteriophage T7 gene 10 (Olins and Rangwala, 1989)
   2026..2733    +  CDS            mCherry: mCherry is a basic (constitutively fluorescent) red fluorescent protein published in 2004, derived from Discosoma sp.. It is reported to be a very rapidly-maturing monomer with low acid sensitivity.
   2888..2913    -  promoter       J23119(SpeI) promoter (fragment): bacterial promoter (Registry of Standard Biological Parts BBa J23119) modified to end with an SpeI site
   2955..3073    +  promoter       rhaB promoter: promoter of the E. coli rhaBAD operon, conferring tight induction with L-rhamnose and repression with D-glucose in the presence of RhaR and RhaS (Giacalone et al., 2006)
   3086..3110    +  promoter       AmpR promoter (fragment): bla
   4653..5363    +  CDS            Superfolder GFP: Superfolder GFP is a basic (constitutively fluorescent) green fluorescent protein published in 2005, derived from Aequorea victoria. It is reported to be a very rapidly-maturing weak dimer.
   5370..5402    +  CDS            ssrA tag: C-terminal peptide that mediates degradation in bacteria through the ClpXP and ClpAP proteases (McGinness et al., 2006) wild-type LAA variant
   5468..5554    +  terminator     rrnB T1 terminator: Escherichia coli rrnB; transcription terminator T1 from the E. coli rrnB gene
   5583..5693    -  CDS            mbeC (fragment): MBEC_ECOLX - Experimental evidence at protein level: Swiss-Prot protein existence level 1. Required for efficient mobilization of ColE1 plasmid and is thus essential to promote the specific transfer of the plasmid during conjugation. Probably functions by inducing DNA bending, helping the MbeA relaxase to melt the DNA around the nic site and cleave the phosphodiester bond. Binds specifically double-stranded DNA (dsDNA) containing the ColE1 oriT but does not recognize the inverted repeat (IR). From Escherichia coli.
   5734..5925    +  CDS            rop: Rop protein, which maintains plasmids at low copy number; rop
   6027..6167    +  misc_feature   bom: basis of mobility region from pBR322
   6353..6941    -  rep_origin     ori: high-copy-number ColE1/pMB1/pBR322/pUC origin of replication
   6977..7085    -  oriT           oriT: incP origin of transfer
   7255..8067    -  CDS            aphA1: KKA1_ECOLX - Also known as nptI. Protein inferred from homology: Swiss-Prot protein existence level 3. Resistance to kanamycin and structurally-related aminoglycosides, including amikacin. From Escherichia coli.
   8199..8293    -  terminator     lambda t0 terminator: transcription terminator from phage lambda
