[The description below was written by a language model from this plasmid's Addgene catalogue record and pLannotate feature annotations shown in this document.]
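Description:
pASPIre2 is an 8.3 kb bacterial expression plasmid built on the pSEVA291 backbone and propagated in E. coli under kanamycin selection (aphA1/nptI). It replicates from a ColE1/pMB1-type origin. The annotation also detects a rop gene, a bom region, an mbeC fragment and an incP oriT, the last of which would allow conjugative mobilisation. The catalogue lists the plasmid as high copy, although rop is normally associated with reduced copy number; the record does not resolve this.

The synthetic insert of about 5.5 kb combines three modules. The first is the rhaRS operon, which supplies the RhaR and RhaS activators needed for L-rhamnose-dependent activation of the rhaB promoter. The second is a rhaB promoter-driven translational fusion of the Bxb1 serine integrase to superfolder GFP. It ends in a wild-type LAA ssrA degradation tag, which targets the protein for ClpXP/ClpAP turnover, and is followed by the rrnB T1 terminator. The Bxb1 coding region itself is not annotated in the feature table, but presumably occupies the unannotated stretch between the promoter and sfGFP. The third is a "discriminator" segment flanked by attB and attP sites (also not annotated) that contains mCherry with a T7 gene 10 RBS. A J23119 promoter fragment is detected nearby.

Expressed Bxb1 recombines the attB/attP pair, so the state of the discriminator becomes a permanent, sequenceable DNA record of recombinase expression, and the sfGFP fusion gives a parallel fluorescence readout of the same protein. pASPIre2 derives from pASPIre1, which carries unfused bxb1. The associated work used this type of DNA-based phenotypic recording for large-scale sequence-function mapping. Because the rhaB promoter is repressed by glucose, leaky Bxb1 expression and premature recombination can be suppressed.
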