Addgene plasmid #154843: pASPIre2
Purpose: Derivative of pASPIre1 carrying a bxb1-sfGFP translational fusion in place of bxb1
Depositing lab: Markus Jeschek. Depositing organization: ETH Zurich (Swiss Federal Institute of Technology). Publication: Large-scale DNA-based phenotypic recording and deep learning enable highly accurate sequence-function mapping. Hollerer S, Papaxanthos L, Gumpinger AC, Fischer K, Beisel C, Borgwardt K, Benenson Y, Jeschek M. Nat Commun. 2020 Jul 15;11(1):3551. doi: 10.1038/s41467-020-17222-4. PubMed 32669542.
Backbone
  Vector backbone: pSEVA291
  Total vector size (bp): 8297
  Vector type: Bacterial Expression
Growth in bacteria
  Bacterial resistance: Kanamycin, 50 μg/mL
  Growth temperature: 37°C
  Growth strain: DH5alpha
  Growth instructions: add glucose to avoid premature recombination by Bxb1
  Copy number: High Copy
Gene/Insert
  Gene/Insert name: Bxb1-sfGFP fusion controlled by rhamnose-inducible promoter; attB/attP-flanked discriminator containing mCherry; rhaRS operon
  Species: Synthetic
  Insert size (bp): 5462
Terms and licenses: Academic/Nonprofit Terms; Industry Terms: Not Available to Industry
How to cite: pASPIre2 was a gift from Markus Jeschek (Addgene plasmid # 154843 ; http://n2t.net/addgene:154843 ; RRID:Addgene_154843)
